>Addgene plasmid #117702 | pmSod1-D83G-N’His | addgene full sequence | sequence record 227517 | Addgene NGS Result
TGGCGAATGGG
[124 nt withheld, positions 12-135]
C
[91 nt withheld, positions 137-227]
A
[49 nt withheld, positions 229-277]
CCTTTGACGTTGGAGTCCACGTTCTTT
[37 nt withheld, positions 305-341]
ACCCTATCTCGGTCTATTCTTTTGATTTATAAGGGATTTTGCCGATTTCGGCCTATTGGTTAAAAAATGA
GCTGATTTAACAAAAATTTAACGCGAATTTTAACAAAATATTAACGCTTACAATTTAGGTGGCACTTTTC
GGGGAAATGTGCGCGGAACCCCTATTTGTTTATTTTTCTAAATACATTCAAATATGTATCCGCTCATGAA
TTAATTCTTAGAAAAACTCATCGAGCATCAAATGAAACTGCAATTTATTCATATCAGGATTATCAATACC
ATATTTTTGAAAAAGCCGTTTCTGTAATGAAGGAGAAAACTCACCGAGGCAGTTCCATAGGATGGCAAGA
TCCTGGTATCGGTCTGCGATTCCGACTCGTCCAACATCAATACAACCTATTAATTTCCCCTCGTCAAAAA
TAAGGTTATCAAGTGAGAAATCACCATGAGTGACGACTGAATCCGGTGAGAATGGCAAAAGTTTATGCAT
TTCTTTCCAGACTTGTTCAACAGGCCAGCCATTACGCTCGTCATCAAAATCACTCGCATCAACCAAACCG
TTATTCATTCGTGATTGCGCCTGAGCGAGACGAAATACGCGATCGCTGTTAAAAGGACAATTACAAACAG
GAATCGAATGCAACCGGCGCAGGAACACTGCCAGCGCATCAACAATATTTTCACCTGAATCAGGATATTC
TTCTAATACCTGGAATGCTGTTTTCCCGGGGATCGCAGTGGTGAGTAACCATGCATCATCAGGAGTACGG
ATAAAATGCTTGATGGTCGGAAGAGGCATAAATTCCGTCAGCCAGTTTAGTCTGACCATCTCATCTGTAA
CATCATTGGCAACGCTACCTTTGCCATGTTTCAGAAACAACTCTGGCGCATCGGGCTTCCCATACAATCG
ATAGATTGTCGCACCTGATTGCCCGACATTATCGCGAGCCCATTTATACCCATATAAATCAGCATCCATG
TTGGAATTTAATCGCGGCCTAGAGCAAGACGTTTCCCGTTGAATATGGCTCATAACACCCCTTGTATTAC
TGTTTATGTAAGCAGACAGTTTTATTGTTCATGACCAAAATCCCTTAACGTGAGTTTTCGTTCCACTGAG
CGTCAGACCCCGTAGAAAAGATCAAAGGATCTTCTTGAGATCCTTTTTTTCTGCGCGTAATCTGCTGCTT
GCAAACAAAAAAACCACCGCTACCAGCGGTGGTTTGTTTGCCGGATCAAGAGCTACCAACTCTTTTTCCG
AAGGTAACTGGCTTCAGCAGAGCGCAGATACCAAATACTGTCCTTCTAGTGTAGCCGTAGTTAGGCCACC
ACTTCAAGAACTCTGTAGCACCGCCTACATACCTCGCTCTGCTAATCCTGTTACCAGTGGCTGCTGCCAG
TGGCGATAAGTCGTGTCTTACCGGGTTGGACTCAAGACGATAGTTACCGGATAAGGCGCAGCGGTCGGGC
TGAACGGGGGGTTCGTGCACACAGCCCAGCTTGGAGCGAACGACCTACACCGAACTGAGATACCTACAGC
GTGAGCTATGAGAAAGCGCCACGCTTCCCGAAGGGAGAAAGGCGGACAGGTATCCGGTAAGCGGCAGGGT
CGGAACAGGAGAGCGCACGAGGGAGCTTCCAGGGGGAAACGCCTGGTATCTTTATAGTCCTGTCGGGTTT
CGCCACCTCTGACTTGAGCGTCGATTTTTGTGATGCTCGTCAGGGGGGCGGAGCCTATGGAAAAACGCCA
GCAACGCGGCCTTTTTACGGTTCCTGGCCTTTTGCTGGCCTTTTGCTCACATGTTCTTTCCTGCGTTATC
CCCTGATTCTGTGGATAACCGTATTACCGCCTTTGAGTGAGCTGATACCGCTCGCCGCAGCCGAACGACC
GAGCGCAGCGAGTCAGTGAGCGAGGAAGCGGAAGAGCGCCTGATGCGGTATTTTCTCCTTACGCATCTGT
GCGGTATTTCACACCGCAATGGTGCACTCTCAGTACAATCTGCTCTGATGCCGCATAGTTAAGCCAGTAT
ACACTCCGCTATCGCTACGTGACTGGGTCATGGCTGCGCCCCGACACCCGCCAACACCCGCTGACGCGCC
CTGACGGGCTTGTCTGCTCCCGGCATCCGCTTACAGACAAGCTGTGACCGTCTCCGGGAGCTGCATGTGT
CAGAGGTTTTCACCGTCATCACCGAAACGCGCGAGGCAGCTGCGGTAAAGCTCATCAGCGTGGTCGTGAA
GCGATTCACAGATGTCTGCCTGTTCATCCGCGTCCAGCTCGTTGAGTTTCTCCAGAAGCGTTAATGTCTG
GCTTCTGATAAAGCGGGCCATGTTAAGGGCGGTTTTTTCCTGTTTGGTCACTGATGCCTCCGTGTAAGGG
GGATTTCTGTTCATGGGGGTAATGATACCGATGAAACGAGAGAGGATGCTCACGATACGGGTTACTGATG
ATGAACATGCCCGGTTACTGGAACGTTGTGAGGGTAAACAACTGGCGGTATGGATGCGGCGGGACCAGAG
AAAAATCACTCAGGGTCAATGCCAGCGCTTCGTTAATACAGATGTAGGTGTTCCACAGGGTAGCCAGCAG
CATCCTGCGATGCAGATCCGGAACATAATGGTGCAGGGCGCTGACTTCCGCGTTTCCAGACTTTACGAAA
CACGGAAACCGAAGACCATTCATGTTGTTGCTCAGGTCGCAGACGTTTTGCAGCAGCAGTCGCTTCACGT
TCGCTCGCGTATCGGTGATTCATTCTGCTAACCAGTAAGGCAACCCCGCCAGCCTAGCCGGGTCCTCAAC
GACAGGAGCACGATCATGCGCACCCGTGGGGCCGCCATGCCGGCGATAATGGCCTGCTTCTCGCCGAAAC
GTTTGGTGGCGGGACCAGTGACGAAGGCTTGAGCGAGGGCGTGCAAGATTCCGAATACCGCAAGCGACAG
GCCGATCATCGTCGCGCTCCAGCGAAAGCGGTCCTCGCCGAAAATGACCCAGAGCGCTGCCGGCACCTGT
CCTACGAGTTGCATGATAAAGAAGACAGTCATAAGTGCGGCGACGATAGTCATGCCCCGCGCCCACCGGA
AGGAGCTGACTGGGTTGAAGGCTCTCAAGGGCATCGGTCGAGATCCCGGTGCCTAATGAGTGAGCTAACT
TACATTAATTGCGTTGCGCTCACTGCCCGCTTTCCAGTCGGGAAACCTGTCGTGCCAGCTGCATTAATGA
ATCGGCCAACGCGCGGGGAGAGGCGGTTTGCGTATTGGGCGCCAGGGTGGTTTTTCTTTTCACCAGTGAG
ACGGGCAACAGCTGATTGCCCTTCACCGCCTGGCCCTGAGAGAGTTGCAGCAAGCGGTCCACGCTGGTTT
GCCCCAGCAGGCGAAAATCCTGTTTGATGGTGGTTAACGGCGGGATATAACATGAGCTGTCTTCGGTATC
GTCGTATCCCACTACCGAGATATCCGCACCAACGCGCAGCCCGGACTCGGTAATGGCGCGCATTGCGCCC
AGCGCCATCTGATCGTTGGCAACCAGCATCGCAGTGGGAACGATGCCCTCATTCAGCATTTGCATGGTTT
GTTGAAAACCGGACATGGCACTCCAGTCGCCTTCCCGTTCCGCTATCGGCTGAATTTGATTGCGAGTGAG
ATATTTATGCCAGCCAGCCAGACGCAGACGCGCCGAGACAGAACTTAATGGGCCCGCTAACAGCGCGATT
TGCTGGTGACCCAATGCGACCAGATGCTCCACGCCCAGTCGCGTACCGTCTTCATGGGAGAAAATAATAC
TGTTGATGGGTGTCTGGTCAGAGACATCAAGAAATAACGCCGGAACATTAGTGCAGGCAGCTTCCACAGC
AATGGCATCCTGGTCATCCAGCGGATAGTTAATGATCAGCCCACTGACGCGTTGCGCGAGAAGATTGTGC
ACCGCCGCTTTACAGGCTTCGACGCCGCTTCGTTCTACCATCGACACCACCACGCTGGCACCCAGTTGAT
CGGCGCGAGATTTAATCGCCGCGACAATTTGCGACGGCGCGTGCAGGGCCAGACTGGAGGTGGCAACGCC
AATCAGCAACGACTGTTTGCCCGCCAGTTGTTGTGCCACGCGGTTGGGAATGTAATTCAGCTCCGCCATC
GCCGCTTCCACTTTTTCCCGCGTTTTCGCAGAAACGTGGCTGGCCTGGTTCACCACGCGGGAAACGGTCT
GATAAGAGACACCGGCATACTCTGCGACATCGTATAACGTTACTGGTTTCACATTCACCACCCTGAATTG
ACTCTCTTCCGGGCGCTATCATGCCATACCGCGAAAGGTTTTGCGCCATTCGATGGTGTCCGGGATCTCG
ACGCTCTCCCTTATGCGACTCCTGCATTAGGAAGCAGCCCAGTAGTAGGTTGAGGCCGTTGAGCACCGCC
GCCGCAAGGAATGGTGCATGCAAGGAGATGGCGCCCAACAGTCCCCCGGCCACGGGGCCTGCCACCATAC
CCACGCCGAAACAAGCGCTCATGAGCCCGAAGTGGCGAGCCCGATCTTCCCCATCGGTGATGTCGGCGAT
ATAGGCGCCAGCAACCGCACCTGTGGCGCCGGTGATGCCGGCCACGATGCGTCCGGCGTAGAGGATCGAG
ATCTCGATCCCGCGAAATTAATACGACTCACTATAGGGGAATTGTGAGCGGATAACAATTCCCCTCTAGA
AATAATTTTGTTTAACTTTAAGAAGGAGATATACCATGGGCAGCAGCCATCATCATCATCATCACAGCAG
CGGCCTGGTGCCGCGCGGCAGCCATATGGCGATGAAAGCGGTGTGCGTGCTGAAGGGCGACGGTCCGGTG
CAGGGAACCATCCACTTCGAGCAGAAGGCAAGCGGTGAACCAGTTGTGTTGTCAGGACAAATTACAGGAT
TAACTGAAGGCCAGCATGGGTTCCACGTCCATCAGTATGGGGACAATACACAAGGCTGTACCAGTGCAGG
ACCTCATTTTAATCCTCACTCTAAGAAACATGGTGGCCCGGCGGATGAAGAGAGGCATGTTGGAGGCCTG
GGCAATGTGACTGCTGGAAAGGACGGTGTGGCCAATGTGTCCATTGAAGATCGTGTGATCTCACTCTCAG
GAGAGCATTCCATCATTGGCCGTACAATGGTGGTCCATGAGAAACAAGATGACTTGGGCAAAGGTGGAAA
TGAAGAAAGTACAAAGACTGGAAATGCTGGGAGCCGCTTGGCCTGTGGAGTGATTGGGATTGCGCAGTAA
CTCGAGCACCACCACCACCACCACTGAGATCCGGCTGCTAACAAAGCCCGAAAGGAAGCTGAGTTGGCTG
CTGCCACCGCTGAGCAATAACTAGCATAACCCCTTGGGGCCTCTAAACGGGTCTTGAGGGGTTTTTTGCT
GAAAGGAGGAACTATATCCGGAT
Features (pLannotate 1.2.2; 21 found; start..end, strand, type, name):
     12..440     +  rep_origin     f1 ori (sequence partly withheld): f1 bacteriophage origin of replication; arrow indicates direction of (+) strand synthesis
    493..550     +  promoter       AmpR promoter (fragment): bla
    559..1374    -  CDS            KanR: aminoglycoside phosphotransferase; aph(3')-Ia; confers resistance to kanamycin in bacteria or G418 (Geneticin®) in eukaryotes
   1496..2084    +  rep_origin     ori: high-copy-number ColE1/pMB1/pBR322/pUC origin of replication
   2270..2409    -  misc_feature   bom: basis of mobility region from pBR322
   2511..2702    -  CDS            rop: Rop protein, which maintains plasmids at low copy number; rop
   2719..3099    +  CDS            YPB1_ECOLX: Protein predicted: Swiss-Prot protein existence level 4. From Escherichia coli.
   3171..3462    -  CDS            TcR (fragment): tetracycline efflux protein; tet; confers resistance to tetracycline
   3477..3498    -  protein_bind   CAP binding site: CAP binding activates transcription in the presence of cAMP. E. coli catabolite activator protein
   3511..4593    -  CDS            lacI: lac repressor; lacI; The lac repressor binds to the lac operator to inhibit transcription in E. coli. This inhibition can be relieved by adding lactose or isopropyl-β-D-thiogalactopyranoside (IPTG).
   4594..4671    -  promoter       lacI promoter: lacI
   4679..4958    -  CDS            TcR (fragment): tetracycline efflux protein; tet; confers resistance to tetracycline
   4980..4998    +  promoter       T7 promoter: promoter for bacteriophage T7 RNA polymerase
   4999..5023    +  protein_bind   lac operator: The lac repressor binds to the lac operator to inhibit transcription in E. coli. This inhibition can be relieved by adding lactose or isopropyl-β-D-thiogalactopyranoside (IPTG). lac repressor encoded by lacI
   5038..5060    +  RBS            RBS: efficient ribosome binding site from bacteriophage T7 gene 10 (Olins and Rangwala, 1989)
   5079..5095    +  CDS            capTEV™ (fragment): composite tag for in vivo biotinylation, TEV protease cleavage, and 6xHis tagging
   5106..5123    +  CDS            thrombin site: thrombin recognition and cleavage site
   5127..5588    +  CDS            Sod1: SODC_MOUSE - Experimental evidence at protein level: Swiss-Prot protein existence level 1. Destroys radicals which are normally produced within the cells and which are toxic to biological systems. From Mus musculus (Mouse).
   5598..5615    +  CDS            9xHis (fragment): 9xHis affinity tag
   5625..5674    +  CDS            SET1 (fragment): solubility-enhancement tag derived from T7 phage gene 10B
   5682..5729    +  terminator     T7 terminator: transcription terminator for bacteriophage T7 RNA polymerase
