[The description below was written by a language model from this plasmid's Addgene catalogue record and pLannotate feature annotations shown in this document.]
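Description:
pmSod1-D83G-N'His is a bacterial expression plasmid built on the Novagen pET28a(+) backbone for producing recombinant mouse Cu/Zn superoxide dismutase (Sod1) carrying the D83G substitution. The 465 bp Sod1 coding sequence was inserted between the NdeI and XhoI sites, which places it in frame behind the vector's N-terminal His tag and thrombin cleavage site, so the protein can be captured by metal-affinity chromatography and the tag then removed with thrombin. The automated annotation labels the short N-terminal His stretch as a fragment of a composite tag. It also detects the vector's His-coding sequence just downstream of the insert. The record lists only an N-terminal tag and does not say whether that downstream sequence is translated.

Expression is driven by a T7 promoter followed by a lac operator and the strong T7 gene 10 ribosome binding site, and it ends at the T7 terminator. The plasmid carries lacI, so transcription is repressed until induction with IPTG in a host that supplies T7 RNA polymerase. The plasmid is maintained through a ColE1/pBR322-type origin with the associated rop and bom elements, and the catalogue entry lists it as high copy. Selection is by a kanamycin resistance gene, and an f1 origin is also present. The small tetracycline-resistance fragments and other minor hits in the feature table are backbone remnants rather than functional parts. The mutant insert was derived from an earlier pcDNA3.1 construct carrying mouse D83G SOD1. The stated purpose is to examine how the mutation affects SOD1 stability and solubility.
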