Addgene plasmid #117702: pmSod1-D83G-N’His
Purpose: mutation on stability/solubility of SOD1
Depositing lab: Elizabeth Fisher. Depositing organization: University College London.
Backbone
  Vector backbone: pET28a(+)
  Backbone manufacturer: Novagen
  Vector type: Bacterial Expression
Growth in bacteria
  Bacterial resistance: Kanamycin, 50 μg/mL
  Growth temperature: 37°C
  Growth strain: DH5alpha
  Copy number: High Copy
Gene/Insert
  Gene/Insert name: Sod1
  Species: M. musculus (mouse)
  Insert size (bp): 465
  Mutation: D83G
  Entrez Gene: Sod1 (a.k.a. B430204E11Rik, Cu/Zn-SOD, CuZnSOD, Ipo-1, Ipo1, SODC, Sod-1)
  Promoter: T7
  Tag / fusion protein: His tag with Thrombin cleavage site (N terminal on insert)
  Cloning method: Restriction Enzyme; 5′ cloning site NdeI (unknown if destroyed); 3′ cloning site XhoI (unknown if destroyed)
  Sequencing primers: 5′ unknown
Resource information
  A portion of this plasmid was derived from a plasmid made by: Peter Joyce: pcDNA 3.1 with mouse D83G SOD1 insert
Terms and licenses: Academic/Nonprofit Terms; Industry Terms: Not Available to Industry
How to cite: pmSod1-D83G-N’His was a gift from Elizabeth Fisher (Addgene plasmid # 117702 ; http://n2t.net/addgene:117702 ; RRID:Addgene_117702)
