>Addgene plasmid #117702 | pmSod1-D83G-N’His | depositor partial sequence | sequence record 222124 | insert
TAATACGACTCACTATAGGGGAATTGTGAGCGGATAACAATTCCCCTCTAGAAATAATTTTGTTTAACTT
TAAGAAGGAGATATACCATGGGCAGCAGCCATCATCATCATCATCACAGCAGCGGCCTGGTGCCGCGCGG
CAGCCATATGGCGATGAAAGCGGTGTGCGTGCTGAAGGGCGACGGTCCGGTGCAGGGAACCATCCACTTC
GAGCAGAAGGCAAGCGGTGAACCAGTTGTGTTGTCAGGACAAATTACAGGATTAACTGAAGGCCAGCATG
GGTTCCACGTCCATCAGTATGGGGACAATACACAAGGCTGTACCAGTGCAGGACCTCATTTTAATCCTCA
CTCTAAGAAACATGGTGGCCCGGCGGATGAAGAGAGGCATGTTGGAGACCTGGGCAATGTGACTGCTGGA
AAGGACGGTGTGGCCAATGTGTCCATTGAAGATCGTGTGATCTCACTCTCAGGAGAGCATTCCATCATTG
GCCGTACAATGGTGGTCCATGAGAAACAAGATGACTTGGGCAAAGGTGGAAATGAAGAAAGTACAAAGAC
TGGAAATGCTGGGAGCCGCTTGGCCTGTGGAGTGATTGGGATTGCGCAGTAACTCGAGCACCACCACCAC
CACCACTGAGATCCGGCTGCTAACAAAGCCCGAAAGGAAGCTGAGTTGGCTGCTGCCACCGCTGAGCAAT
AACTAG
